Addgene plasmid #191794: pFA6a-TRP1-pCUP1-2xphlO
Purpose: Yeast gene induction with copper promoter
Depositing lab: Dean Dawson. Depositing organization: Oklahoma Medical Research Foundation.
Backbone
  Vector backbone: pFA6a
  Total vector size (bp): 3960
  Vector type: Yeast genomic targeting
  Selectable markers: TRP1
Growth in bacteria
  Bacterial resistance: Ampicillin, 100 μg/mL
  Growth temperature: 37°C
  Growth strain: DH5alpha
  Copy number: Unknown
Gene/Insert
  Gene/Insert name: TRP1 pCUP1 with 2 phlO sites
  Species: S. cerevisiae (budding yeast)
  Insert size (bp): 1479
  Cloning method: Unknown
  Sequencing primers: 5′ SP6; 3′ T7
Terms and licenses: Academic/Nonprofit Terms; Industry Terms: Not Available to Industry
Depositor comments: pFA6a-TRP1-pCUP1-2xphlO includes phlO operator sites inserted in the CUP1 promotor to allow binding and transcriptional repression by the phlF repressor protein. This repression is relieved by addition of 2,4-Diacetylphloroglucinol (DAPG) to the medium. The system is modeled after one described in the following manuscript by Ikushima and Boeke of Johns Hopkins University. New Orthogonal Transcriptional Switches Derived from Tet Repressor Homologues for Saccharomyces cerevisiae Regulated by 2,4-Diacetylphloroglucinol and Other Ligands Shigehito Ikushima and Jef D. Boeke ACS Synthetic Biology 2017 6 (3), 497-506 DOI: 10.1021/acssynbio.6b00205
How to cite: pFA6a-TRP1-pCUP1-2xphlO was a gift from Dean Dawson (Addgene plasmid # 191794 ; http://n2t.net/addgene:191794 ; RRID:Addgene_191794)
