[The description below was written by a language model from this plasmid's Addgene catalogue record and pLannotate feature annotations shown in this document.]
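Description:
pFA6a-TRP1-pCUP1-2xphlO is a yeast genomic-targeting plasmid of about 4 kb built on the pFA6a backbone. This family of vectors serves as a template for cassettes that are integrated into the Saccharomyces cerevisiae genome, rather than as plasmids that replicate in yeast. No yeast replication origin is annotated. In E. coli the plasmid is maintained through a high-copy ColE1/pUC-type origin and selected with ampicillin via the β-lactamase gene and its native promoter. Short fragments annotated as bom, rop and lacI appear to be backbone remnants and not functional elements. SP6 and T7 promoters flank the insert and are listed as sequencing primer sites.

The roughly 1.5 kb insert has two parts. One is the S. cerevisiae TRP1 marker, with its own promoter and coding sequence, which allows selection of integrants by tryptophan prototrophy in trp1 strains. The other is a modified copper-inducible CUP1 metallothionein promoter, which lies on the opposite strand and points away from the marker. The feature table shows this promoter as two separate fragments, which fits the depositor's statement that two phlO operator sites were inserted into it, although the operators themselves are not annotated. These sites allow the PhlF repressor, a Tet-repressor homologue that must be supplied separately because it is not encoded here, to bind and silence the promoter. Adding 2,4-diacetylphloroglucinol (DAPG) to the medium relieves that repression. The stated purpose is copper-promoter-driven gene induction in yeast. The record does not describe the integration strategy or name any target gene, but the layout fits placing the promoter upstream of a chromosomal gene, so that its expression responds to copper and can additionally be held off by PhlF until DAPG is added.
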