Features (pLannotate 1.2.2; 13 found; start..end, strand, type, name):
    143..166     -  promoter       CUP1 promoter (fragment): S. cerevisiae CUP1; inducible metallothionein promoter, regulated by Cu2+
    256..440     -  promoter       CUP1 promoter (fragment): S. cerevisiae CUP1; inducible metallothionein promoter, regulated by Cu2+
    623..770     +  promoter       TRP1 promoter: S. cerevisiae TRP1
    771..1445    +  CDS            TRP1: phosphoribosylanthranilate isomerase, required for tryptophan biosynthesis; S. cerevisiae TRP1; yeast auxotrophic marker
   1496..1531    +  misc_feature   bom (fragment): basis of mobility region from pBR322
   1606..1624    -  promoter       T7 promoter: promoter for bacteriophage T7 RNA polymerase
   1646..1699    -  CDS            lacI (fragment): lac repressor; lacI; The lac repressor binds to the lac operator to inhibit transcription in E. coli. This inhibition can be relieved by adding lactose or isopropyl-β-D-thiogalactopyranoside (IPTG).
   1882..2470    -  rep_origin     ori: high-copy-number ColE1/pMB1/pBR322/pUC origin of replication
   2641..3501    -  CDS            AmpR: β-lactamase; bla; confers resistance to ampicillin, carbenicillin, and related antibiotics
   3502..3606    -  promoter       AmpR promoter: bla
   3701..3736    +  CDS            rop (fragment): Rop protein, which maintains plasmids at low copy number; rop
   3838..3889    +  misc_feature   bom (fragment): basis of mobility region from pBR322
   3952..4       +  promoter       SP6 promoter (across the origin): promoter for bacteriophage SP6 RNA polymerase
>Addgene plasmid #191794 | pFA6a-TRP1-pCUP1-2xphlO | addgene full sequence | sequence record 377878 | Addgene NGS Result
TAGAACGCGGCCGCCAGCTGAAGCTTCGTACGCTGCAGGTCGACGGATCCCCGGGTTAATTAAAGACATT
TTGAGATCCGGGTTTTTTTATGTGATGATTGATTGATTGATTGTACAGTTTGTTTTTCTTAATATCTATT
TCGATGACTTCTATATGATAGTGCACCTTAACGATACGGTACGTTTCGTATCATACATGCTTAAAAGTCA
TAAAATTTTAACCTTAACGATACGGTACGTTTCGTATCATACATAGATACAAGACAAGGAGTTATTTGCT
TCTCTTTTATATGATTCTGACAATCCATATTGCGTTGGTAGTCTTTTTTGCTGGAACGGTTCAGCGGAAA
AGACGCATCGCTCTTTTTGCTTCTAGAAGAAATGCCAGCAAAAGAATCTCTTGACAGTGACTGACAGCAA
AAATGTCTTTTTCTAACTAGTAACAAGGCTAAGATATCAGTCCGAAATAAAGGGTGGTGAAGTAATAATT
AAATCATCCGTATAAACCTATACACATATATGAGGAAAAATAATACAAAAGTGTTTTAAATACAGATACA
TACATGAACATATGCACGTATAGCGCCCAAATGTCGGTAATGGGATCGGCTTACTAGGATCTGTACAATC
TTGATCCGGAGCTTTTCTTTTTTTGCCGATTAAGAATTAATTCGGTCGAAAAAAGAAAAGGAGAGGGCCA
AGAGGGAGGGCATTGGTGACTATTGAGCACGTGAGTATACGTGATTAAGCACACAAAGGCAGCTTGGAGT
ATGTCTGTTATTAATTTCACAGGTAGTTCTGGTCCATTGGTGAAAGTTTGCGGCTTGCAGAGCACAGAGG
CCGCAGAATGTGCTCTAGATTCCGATGCTGACTTGCTGGGTATTATATGTGTGCCCAATAGAAAGAGAAC
AATTGACCCGGTTATTGCAAGGAAAATTTCAAGTCTTGTAAAAGCATATAAAAATAGTTCAGGCACTCCG
AAATACTTGGTTGGCGTGTTTCGTAATCAACCTAAGGAGGATGTTTTGGCTCTGGTCAATGATTACGGCA
TTGATATCGTCCAACTGCATGGAGATGAGTCGTGGCAAGAATACCAAGAGTTCCTCGGTTTGCCAGTTAT
TAAAAGACTCGTATTTCCAAAAGACTGCAACATACTACTCAGTGCAGCTTCACAGAAACCTCATTCGTTT
ATTCCCTTGTTTGATTCAGAAGCAGGTGGGACAGGTGAACTTTTGGATTGGAACTCGATTTCTGACTGGG
TTGGAAGGCAAGAGAGCCCCGAAAGCTTACATTTTATGTTAGCTGGTGGACTGACGCCAGAAAATGTTGG
TGATGCGCTTAGATTAAATGGCGTTATTGGTGTTGATGTAAGCGGAGGTGTGGAGACAAATGGTGTAAAA
GACTCTAACAAAATAGCAAATTTCGTCAAAAATGCTAAGAAATAGGTTATTACTGAGTAGTATTTATTTA
AGTATTGTTTGTGCACTTGCCGATCTATGCGGTGTGAAATACCGCACAGATGCGTAAGGAGGTTTAAACG
AGCTCGAATTCATCGATGATATCAGATCCACTAGTGGCCTATGCGGCCGCGGATCTGCCGGTCTCCCTAT
AGTGAGTCGTATTAATTTCGATAAGCCAGGTTAACCTGCATTAATGAATCGGCCAACGCGCGGGGAGAGG
CGGTTTGCGTATTGGGCGCTCTTCCGCTTCCTCGCTCACTGACTCGCTGCGCTCGGTCGTTCGGCTGCGG
CGAGCGGTATCAGCTCACTCAAAGGCGGTAATACGGTTATCCACAGAATCAGGGGATAACGCAGGAAAGA
ACATGTGAGCAAAAGGCCAGCAAAAGGCCAGGAACCGTAAAAAGGCCGCGTTGCTGGCGTTTTTCCATAG
GCTCCGCCCCCCTGACGAGCATCACAAAAATCGACGCTCAAGTCAGAGGTGGCGAAACCCGACAGGACTA
TAAAGATACCAGGCGTTTCCCCCTGGAAGCTCCCTCGTGCGCTCTCCTGTTCCGACCCTGCCGCTTACCG
GATACCTGTCCGCCTTTCTCCCTTCGGGAAGCGTGGCGCTTTCTCATAGCTCACGCTGTAGGTATCTCAG
TTCGGTGTAGGTCGTTCGCTCCAAGCTGGGCTGTGTGCACGAACCCCCCGTTCAGCCCGACCGCTGCGCC
TTATCCGGTAACTATCGTCTTGAGTCCAACCCGGTAAGACACGACTTATCGCCACTGGCAGCAGCCACTG
GTAACAGGATTAGCAGAGCGAGGTATGTAGGCGGTGCTACAGAGTTCTTGAAGTGGTGGCCTAACTACGG
CTACACTAGAAGAACAGTATTTGGTATCTGCGCTCTGCTGAAGCCAGTTACCTTCGGAAAAAGAGTTGGT
AGCTCTTGATCCGGCAAACAAACCACCGCTGGTAGCGGTGGTTTTTTTGTTTGCAAGCAGCAGATTACGC
GCAGAAAAAAAGGATCTCAAGAAGATCCTTTGATCTTTTCTACGGGGTCTGACGCTCAGTGGAACGAAAA
CTCACGTTAAGGGATTTTGGTCATGAGATTATCAAAAAGGATCTTCACCTAGATCCTTTTAAATTAAAAA
TGAAGTTTTAAATCAATCTAAAGTATATATGAGTAAACTTGGTCTGACAGTTACCAATGCTTAATCAGTG
AGGCACCTATCTCAGCGATCTGTCTATTTCGTTCATCCATAGTTGCCTGACTCCCCGTCGTGTAGATAAC
TACGATACGGGAGGGCTTACCATCTGGCCCCAGTGCTGCAATGATACCGCGAGACCCACGCTCACCGGCT
CCAGATTTATCAGCAATAAACCAGCCAGCCGGAAGGGCCGAGCGCAGAAGTGGTCCTGCAACTTTATCCG
CCTCCATCCAGTCTATTAATTGTTGCCGGGAAGCTAGAGTAAGTAGTTCGCCAGTTAATAGTTTGCGCAA
CGTTGTTGCCATTGCTACAGGCATCGTGGTGTCACGCTCGTCGTTTGGTATGGCTTCATTCAGCTCCGGT
TCCCAACGATCAAGGCGAGTTACATGATCCCCCATGTTGTGCAAAAAAGCGGTTAGCTCCTTCGGTCCTC
CGATCGTTGTCAGAAGTAAGTTGGCCGCAGTGTTATCACTCATGGTTATGGCAGCACTGCATAATTCTCT
TACTGTCATGCCATCCGTAAGATGCTTTTCTGTGACTGGTGAGTACTCAACCAAGTCATTCTGAGAATAG
TGTATGCGGCGACCGAGTTGCTCTTGCCCGGCGTCAATACGGGATAATACCGCGCCACATAGCAGAACTT
TAAAAGTGCTCATCATTGGAAAACGTTCTTCGGGGCGAAAACTCTCAAGGATCTTACCGCTGTTGAGATC
CAGTTCGATGTAACCCACTCGTGCACCCAACTGATCTTCAGCATCTTTTACTTTCACCAGCGTTTCTGGG
TGAGCAAAAACAGGAAGGCAAAATGCCGCAAAAAAGGGAATAAGGGCGACACGGAAATGTTGAATACTCA
TACTCTTCCTTTTTCAATATTATTGAAGCATTTATCAGGGTTATTGTCTCATGAGCGGATACATATTTGA
ATGTATTTAGAAAAATAAACAAATAGGGGTTCCGCGCACATTTCCCCGAAAAGTGCCACCTGACGTCTAA
GAAACCATTATTATCATGACATTAACCTATAAAAATAGGCGTATCACGAGGCCCTTTCGTCTCGCGCGTT
TCGGTGATGACGGTGAAAACCTCTGACACATGCAGCTCCCGGAGACGGTCACAGCTTGTCTGTAAGCGGA
TGCCGGGAGCAGACAAGCCCGTCAGGGCGCGTCAGCGGGTGTTGGCGGGTGTCGGGGCTGGCTTAACTAT
GCGGCATCAGAGCAGATTGTACTGAGAGTGCACCATATGGACATATTGTCGTTAGAACGCGGCTACAATT
AATACATAACCTTATGTATCATACACATACGATTTAGGTGACACTA
